Addgene plasmid #143187: TFORF2375
Purpose: Lentiviral vector for overexpressing transcription factor ORFs with unique 24-bp barcodes. Barcodes facilitate identification of transcription factors in pooled screens.
Depositing lab: Feng Zhang. Depositing organization: Broad Institute. Publication: A transcription factor atlas of directed differentiation. Joung J, Ma S, Tay T, Geiger-Schuller KR, Kirchgatterer PC, Verdine VK, Guo B, Arias-Garcia MA, Allen WE, Singh A, Kuksenko O, Abudayyeh OO, Gootenberg JS, Fu Z, Macrae RK, Buenrostro JD, Regev A, Zhang F. Cell. 2023 Jan 5;186(1):209-229.e26. doi: 10.1016/j.cell.2022.11.026. PubMed 36608654.
Backbone
  Vector backbone: pLX_TRC317
  Backbone manufacturer: Broad Institute Genetic Perturbation Platform
  Backbone size w/o insert (bp): 8264
  Vector type: Mammalian Expression, Lentiviral
  Selectable markers: Puromycin
Growth in bacteria
  Bacterial resistance: Ampicillin, 100 μg/mL
  Growth temperature: 37°C
  Growth strain: NEB Stable
  Copy number: High Copy
Gene/Insert
  Gene/Insert name: MBD1
  Species: H. sapiens (human)
  Insert size (bp): 1712
  Entrez Gene: MBD1 (a.k.a. CXXC3, PCM1, RFT)
  Promoter: EF1a
  Cloning method: Unknown
  Sequencing primers: 5′ GGGTGGAGACTGAAGTTAGGCCAG; 3′ CACATAGCGTAAAAGGAGCAACATAG
Terms and licenses: Academic/Nonprofit Terms; Industry Terms: Not Available to Industry
Depositor comments: NM_001204151,ENST00000591535 . The transcription factor ORF portion of this plasmid was synthesized by Genewiz. Please test multiple small colonies in case of plasmid recombination. To make this collection available in a timely manner, a portion of this collection was not fully sequenced by Addgene. If an Addgene verified full plasmid sequence is not available, please contact us prior to placing an order to request the full sequence.
How to cite: TFORF2375 was a gift from Feng Zhang (Addgene plasmid # 143187 ; http://n2t.net/addgene:143187 ; RRID:Addgene_143187)
