[The description below was written by a language model from this plasmid's Addgene catalogue record and pLannotate feature annotations shown in this document.]
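Description:
TFORF2375 is a lentiviral mammalian expression plasmid built on the pLX_TRC317 backbone, one member of a barcoded library of transcription factor open reading frames. It carries the human MBD1 coding sequence, a methyl-CpG-binding transcriptional repressor, corresponding to a specific annotated transcript isoform; the ORF portion was made synthetically. In bacteria the plasmid is maintained through a high-copy ColE1/pUC-type origin and ampicillin resistance (AmpR with its own promoter). An f1 origin and remnants of a lac/T7/T3 cloning region are also present in the backbone. The depositor cautions that recombination can occur, as is common for LTR-containing plasmids.

The viral cassette has a third-generation layout. An RSV promoter drives a truncated HIV-1 5' LTR, followed by the Ψ packaging signal with a gag fragment, the RRE for Rev-dependent export of genomic RNA, a cPPT/CTS element, and a self-inactivating ΔU3 3' LTR with a downstream SV40 polyadenylation signal. Within the provirus, an SV40 early promoter/origin segment lies upstream of the puromycin N-acetyltransferase gene, allowing selection of transduced cells. The strong constitutive EF-1α promoter drives MBD1, and a WPRE downstream enhances transcript stability and expression. The record states that each construct in the collection carries a unique 24-bp barcode, but the barcode is not annotated in the feature table, so its exact position is not given. A short U6 promoter fragment annotated between the ORF and WPRE appears to be a partial match rather than a functional promoter.

The construct is intended for MBD1 overexpression after lentiviral delivery. It is particularly suited to pooled screens, in which barcode sequencing identifies the transcription factor each cell received, as in directed differentiation studies.
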