Features (pLannotate 1.2.2; 31 found; start..end, strand, type, name):
      5..231     +  promoter       RSV promoter: Rous sarcoma virus enhancer/promoter
    232..412     +  LTR            5' LTR (truncated): truncated 5' long terminal repeat (LTR) from HIV-1
    459..584     +  misc_feature   HIV-1 Ψ: packaging signal of human immunodeficiency virus type 1
    568..931     +  CDS            HIV-1 gag (fragment): gag protein from human immunodeficiency virus 1; gag
   1077..1310    +  misc_feature   RRE: The Rev response element (RRE) of HIV-1 allows for Rev-dependent mRNA export from the nucleus to the cytoplasm.
   1687..1713    +  CDS            Rev (fragment): human immunodeficiency virus 1 (HIV-1) Rev protein; rev; enhances nuclear export of unspliced and incompletely spliced viral mRNAs
   1720..1743    +  promoter       SV40 promoter (fragment): SV40 early promoter
   1744..1815    +  promoter       SV40 promoter (fragment): SV40 enhancer and early promoter
   1839..1974    +  rep_origin     SV40 ori: SV40 origin of replication
   2020..2616    +  CDS            PuroR (fragment): puromycin N-acetyltransferase; pac from Streptomyces; confers resistance to puromycin
   2665..2782    +  misc_feature   cPPT/CTS: central polypurine tract and central termination sequence of HIV-1
   2847..2913    +  CDS            small t antigen (fragment): SV40 (simian virus 40) small t antigen
   2920..4098    +  promoter       EF-1α promoter: strong constitutive promoter for human elongation factor EF-1α
   4115..5722    +  CDS            MBD1 (fragment): MBD1_HUMAN - Also known as CXXC3, PCM1. Experimental evidence at protein level: Swiss-Prot protein existence level 1. Transcriptional repressor that binds CpG islands in promoters where the DNA is methylated at position 5 of cytosine within CpG dinucleotides. Binding is abolished by the presence of 7-mG that is produced by DNA damage by methylmethanesulfonate (MMS). Acts as transcriptional repressor and plays a role in gene silencing by recruiting ATF7IP, which in turn recruits factors such as the histone methyltransferase SETDB1. Probably forms a complex with SETDB1 and ATF7IP that represses
   5738..5791    +  promoter       U6 promoter (fragment): RNA polymerase III promoter for human U6 snRNA
   5833..6421    +  misc_feature   WPRE: woodchuck hepatitis virus posttranscriptional regulatory element
   6472..6491    +  misc_feature   cPPT/CTS (fragment): central polypurine tract and central termination sequence of HIV-1
   6493..6726    +  LTR            3' LTR (ΔU3): self-inactivating 3' long terminal repeat (LTR) from HIV-1
   6804..6925    +  polyA_signal   SV40 poly(A) signal: SV40 polyadenylation signal
   6965..7100    +  rep_origin     SV40 ori: SV40 origin of replication
   7121..7139    -  promoter       T7 promoter: promoter for bacteriophage T7 RNA polymerase
   7147..7302    +  CDS            lacZα (fragment): LacZα fragment of β-galactosidase; lacZ fragment
   7307..7735    +  rep_origin     f1 ori (sequence partly withheld): f1 bacteriophage origin of replication; arrow indicates direction of (+) strand synthesis
   7788..7892    +  promoter       AmpR promoter: bla
   7893..8753    +  CDS            AmpR: β-lactamase; bla; confers resistance to ampicillin, carbenicillin, and related antibiotics
   8924..9512    +  rep_origin     ori: high-copy-number ColE1/pMB1/pBR322/pUC origin of replication
   9695..9787    +  CDS            lacI (fragment): lac repressor; lacI; The lac repressor binds to the lac operator to inhibit transcription in E. coli. This inhibition can be relieved by adding lactose or isopropyl-β-D-thiogalactopyranoside (IPTG).
   9800..9821    +  protein_bind   CAP binding site: CAP binding activates transcription in the presence of cAMP. E. coli catabolite activator protein
   9836..9866    +  promoter       lac promoter: promoter for the E. coli lac operon
   9874..9890    +  protein_bind   lac operator: The lac repressor binds to the lac operator to inhibit transcription in E. coli. This inhibition can be relieved by adding lactose or isopropyl-β-D-thiogalactopyranoside (IPTG). lac repressor encoded by lacI
   9935..9953    +  promoter       T3 promoter: promoter for bacteriophage T3 RNA polymerase
>Addgene plasmid #143187 | TFORF2375 | addgene full sequence | sequence record 397825 | Addgene NGS Result
TTAATGTAGTCTTATGCAATACTCTTGTAGTCTTGCAACATGGTAACGATGAGTTAGCAACATGCCTTAC
AAGGAGAGAAAAAGCACCGTGCATGCCGATTGGTGGAAGTAAGGTGGTACGATCGTGCCTTATTAGGAAG
GCAACAGACGGGTCTGACATGGATTGGACGAACCACTGAATTGCCGCATTGCAGAGATATTGTATTTAAG
TGCCTAGCTCGATACATAAACGGGTCTCTCTGGTTAGACCAGATCTGAGCCTGGGAGCTCTCTGGCTAAC
TAGGGAACCCACTGCTTAAGCCTCAATAAAGCTTGCCTTGAGTGCTTCAAGTAGTGTGTGCCCGTCTGTT
GTGTGACTCTGGTAACTAGAGATCCCTCAGACCCTTTTAGTCAGTGTGGAAAATCTCTAGCAGTGGCGCC
CGAACAGGGACTTGAAAGCGAAAGGGAAACCAGAGGAGCTCTCTCGACGCAGGACTCGGCTTGCTGAAGC
GCGCACGGCAAGAGGCGAGGGGCGGCGACTGGTGAGTACGCCAAAAATTTTGACTAGCGGAGGCTAGAAG
GAGAGAGATGGGTGCGAGAGCGTCAGTATTAAGCGGGGGAGAATTAGATCGCGATGGGAAAAAATTCGGT
TAAGGCCAGGGGGAAAGAAAAAATATAAATTAAAACATATAGTATGGGCAAGCAGGGAGCTAGAACGATT
CGCAGTTAATCCTGGCCTGTTAGAAACATCAGAAGGCTGTAGACAAATACTGGGACAGCTACAACCATCC
CTTCAGACAGGATCAGAAGAACTTAGATCATTATATAATACAGTAGCAACCCTCTATTGTGTGCATCAAA
GGATAGAGATAAAAGACACCAAGGAAGCTTTAGACAAGATAGAGGAAGAGCAAAACAAAAGTAAGACCAC
CGCACAGCAAGCGGCCGCTGATCTTCAGACCTGGAGGAGGAGATATGAGGGACAATTGGAGAAGTGAATT
ATATAAATATAAAGTAGTAAAAATTGAACCATTAGGAGTAGCACCCACCAAGGCAAAGAGAAGAGTGGTG
CAGAGAGAAAAAAGAGCAGTGGGAATAGGAGCTTTGTTCCTTGGGTTCTTGGGAGCAGCAGGAAGCACTA
TGGGCGCAGCGTCAATGACGCTGACGGTACAGGCCAGACAATTATTGTCTGGTATAGTGCAGCAGCAGAA
CAATTTGCTGAGGGCTATTGAGGCGCAACAGCATCTGTTGCAACTCACAGTCTGGGGCATCAAGCAGCTC
CAGGCAAGAATCCTGGCTGTGGAAAGATACCTAAAGGATCAACAGCTCCTGGGGATTTGGGGTTGCTCTG
GAAAACTCATTTGCACCACTGCTGTGCCTTGGAATGCTAGTTGGAGTAATAAATCTCTGGAACAGATTTG
GAATCACACGACCTGGATGGAGTGGGACAGAGAAATTAACAATTACACAAGCTTAATACACTCCTTAATT
GAAGAATCGCAAAACCAGCAAGAAAAGAATGAACAAGAATTATTGGAATTAGATAAATGGGCAAGTTTGT
GGAATTGGTTTAACATAACAAATTGGCTGTGGTATATAAAATTATTCATAATGATAGTAGGAGGCTTGGT
AGGTTTAAGAATAGTTTTTGCTGTACTTTCTATAGTGAATAGAGTTAGGCAGGGATATTCACCATTATCG
TTTCAGACCCACCTCCCAACCCCGAGGGGACCCATGCATTGCATCTCAATTAGTCAGCAACCAGGTGTGG
AAAGTCCCCAGGCTCCCCAGCAGGCAGAAGTATGCAAAGCATGCGTCTCAATTAGTCAGCAACCATAGTC
CCGCCCCTAACTCCGCCCATCCCGCCCCTAACTCCGCCCAGTTCCGCCCATTCTCCGCCCCATGGCTGAC
TAATTTTTTTTATTTATGCAGAGGCCGAGGCCGCCTCGGCCTCTGAGCTATTCCAGAAGTAGTGAGGAGG
CTTTTTTGGAGGCCTAGGCTTTTGCAAAAAGCTTTCTAGAGGTACCACCGGAGCTTACCATGACCGAGTA
CAAGCCCACGGTGCGCCTCGCCACCCGCGACGACGTCCCCAGGGCCGTACGCACCCTCGCCGCCGCGTTC
GCCGACTACCCCGCCACGCGCCACACCGTCGATCCGGACCGCCACATCGAGCGGGTCACCGAGCTGCAAG
AACTCTTCCTCACGCGCGTCGGGCTCGACATCGGCAAGGTGTGGGTCGCGGACGACGGCGCCGCCGTGGC
GGTCTGGACCACGCCGGAGAGCGTCGAAGCGGGGGCGGTGTTCGCCGAGATCGGCCCGCGCATGGCCGAG
TTGAGCGGTTCCCGGCTGGCCGCGCAGCAACAGATGGAAGGCCTCCTGGCGCCGCACCGGCCCAAGGAGC
CCGCGTGGTTCCTGGCCACCGTCGGCGTCTCGCCCGACCACCAGGGCAAGGGTCTGGGCAGCGCCGTCGT
GCTCCCCGGAGTGGAGGCGGCCGAGCGCGCCGGGGTGCCCGCCTTCCTGGAGACCTCCGCGCCCCGCAAC
CTCCCCTTCTACGAGCGGCTCGGCTTCACCGTCACCGCCGACGTCGAGGTGCCCGAAGGACCGCGCACCT
GGTGCATGACCCGCAAGCCCGGTGCCAGTTAACGAATTCTAGATCTTGAGACAAATGGCAGTATTCATCC
ACAATTTTAAAAGAAAAGGGGGGATTGGGGGGTACAGTGCAGGGGAAAGAATAGTAGACATAATAGCAAC
AGACATACAAACTAAAGAATTACAAAAACAAATTACAAAAATTCAAAATTTTCGGGTTTATTACAGGGAC
AGCAGAGATCCACTTTGGCGCCGGCTCGAGGCCTGCAGGTGCAAAGATGGATAAAGTTTTAAACAGAGAG
GAATCTTTGCAGCTAATGGACCTTCTAGGTCTTGAAAGGAGTGGGAATTGGCTCCGGTGCCCGTCAGTGG
GCAGAGCGCACATCGCCCACAGTCCCCGAGAAGTTGGGGGGAGGGGTCGGCAATTGAACCGGTGCCTAGA
GAAGGTGGCGCGGGGTAAACTGGGAAAGTGATGTCGTGTACTGGCTCCGCCTTTTTCCCGAGGGTGGGGG
AGAACCGTATATAAGTGCAGTAGTCGCCGTGAACGTTCTTTTTCGCAACGGGTTTGCCGCCAGAACACAG
GTAAGTGCCGTGTGTGGTTCCCGCGGGCCTGGCCTCTTTACGGGTTATGGCCCTTGCGTGCCTTGAATTA
CTTCCACCTGGCTGCAGTACGTGATTCTTGATCCCGAGCTTCGGGTTGGAAGTGGGTGGGAGAGTTCGAG
GCCTTGCGCTTAAGGAGCCCCTTCGCCTCGTGCTTGAGTTGAGGCCTGGCCTGGGCGCTGGGGCCGCCGC
GTGCGAATCTGGTGGCACCTTCGCGCCTGTCTCGCTGCTTTCGATAAGTCTCTAGCCATTTAAAATTTTT
GATGACCTGCTGCGACGCTTTTTTTCTGGCAAGATAGTCTTGTAAATGCGGGCCAAGATCTGCACACTGG
TATTTCGGTTTTTGGGGCCGCGGGCGGCGACGGGGCCCGTGCGTCCCAGCGCACATGTTCGGCGAGGCGG
GGCCTGCGAGCGCGGCCACCGAGAATCGGACGGGGGTAGTCTCAAGCTGGCCGGCCTGCTCTGGTGCCTG
GCCTCGCGCCGCCGTGTATCGCCCCGCCCTGGGCGGCAAGGCTGGCCCGGTCGGCACCAGTTGCGTGAGC
GGAAAGATGGCCGCTTCCCGGCCCTGCTGCAGGGAGCTCAAAATGGAGGACGCGGCGCTCGGGAGAGCGG
GCGGGTGAGTCACCCACACAAAGGAAAAGGGCCTTTCCGTCCTCAGCCGTCGCTTCATGTGACTCCACGG
AGTACCGGGCGCCGTCCAGGCACCTCGATTAGTTCTCGAGCTTTTGGAGTACGTCGTCTTTAGGTTGGGG
GGAGGGGTTTTATGCGATGGAGTTTCCCCACACTGAGTGGGTGGAGACTGAAGTTAGGCCAGCTTGGCAC
TTGATGTAATTCTCCTTGGAATTTGCCCTTTTTGAGTTTGGATCTTGGTTCATTCTCAAGCCTCAGACAG
TGGTTCAAAGTTTTTTTCTTCCATTTCAGGTGTCGTGAGGCTAGCACCGCCACCATGGCTGAGGACTGGC
TGGACTGCCCGGCCCTGGGCCCTGGCTGGAAGCGCCGCGAAGTCTTTCGCAAGTCAGGGGCCACCTGTGG
ACGCTCAGACACCTATTACCAGAGCCCCACAGGAGACAGGATCCGAAGCAAAGTTGAGCTGACTCGATAC
CTGGGCCCTGCGTGTGATCTCACCCTCTTCGACTTCAAACAAGGCATCTTGTGCTATCCAGCCCCCAAGG
CCCATCCCGTGGCGGTTGCCAGCAAGAAGCGAAAGAAGCCTTCAAGGCCAGCCAAGACTCGGAAACGTCA
GGTTGGACCCCAGAGTGGTGAGGTCAGGAAGGAGGCCCCGAGGGATGAGACCAAGGCTGACACTGACACA
GCCCCAGCTTCATTCCCTGCTCCTGGGTGCTGTGAGAACTGTGGAATCAGCTTCTCAGGGGATGGCACCC
AAAGGCAGCGGCTCAAAACGTTGTGCAAAGACTGTCGAGCACAGAGAATTGCCTTCAACCGGGAACAGAG
AATGTTTAAGCGTGTGGGCTGTGGGGAGTGTGCAGCCTGCCAGGTAACAGAAGACTGTGGGGCCTGCTCC
ACCTGCCTCCTGCAGCTGCCCCATGATGTGGCATCGGGGCTGTTCTGCAAGTGTGAACGGAGACGCTGCC
TCCGGATTGTGGAAAGGAGCCGAGGGTGTGGAGTATGCCGGGGCTGTCAGACCCAAGAGGATTGTGGCCA
TTGCCCCATCTGCCTTCGCCCTCCCCGCCCTGGTCTCAGGCGCCAGTGGAAATGTGTCCAGCGACGTTGC
CTACGGGGTAAACATGCCCGCCGCAAGGGAGGCTGTGACTCCAAGATGGCTGCCAGGCGGCGCCCCGGAG
CCCAGCCACTGCCTCCACCACCCCCATCACAGTCCCCAGAGCCCACAGAGCCGCAGCCCTACACGAACCG
CCGGCAGAACCGCAAGTGCGGGGCCTGTGCAGCCTGCCTACGGCGGATGGACTGTGGCCGCTGCGACTTC
TGCTGCGACAAGCCCAAATTCGGGGGCAGCAACCAGAAGCGCCAGAAGTGTCGTTGGCGCCAATGCCTGC
AGTTTGCCATGAAGCGGCTGCTGCCCAGTGTCTGGTCAGAGTCTGAGGATGGGGCAGGATCGCCCCCACC
TTACCGTCGTCGAAAGAGGCCCAGCTCTGCCCGACGGCACCATCTTGGCCCTACCTTGAAGCCCACCTTG
GCTACACGCACAGCCCAACCAGACCATACCCAGGCTCCAACGAAGCAGGAAGCAGGTGGTGGCTTTGTGC
TGCCCCCGCCTGGCACTGACCTTGTGTTTTTACGGGAAGGCGCAAGCAGTCCTGTGCAGGTGCCGGGCCC
TGTTGCAGCTTCCACAGAAGCCCTGTTGCAGGCAGTAGACCCAGGCCTGCCTTCTGTGAAGCAAGAGCCA
CCTGACCCAGAGGAGGACAAGGAGGAGAACAAGGATGATTCTGCCTCCAAATTGGCCCCAGAGGAAGAGG
CAGGAGGGGCTGGCACACCCGTGATCACGGAGATTTTCAGCCTGGGTGGAACCCGCTTCCGAGATACAGC
AGTCTGGTTGCCAAGGTCCAAAGACCTTAAAAAACCTGGAGCTAGAAAGCAGTAGTAATGAACTAGTCCG
TAACTTGAAAGTATTTCGATTTCTTGGCTTTATATATCTTGTGGAAAGGACGACACGCTGCCGGCATCAT
AGAAGCTACGCGTTAAGTCGACAATCAACCTCTGGATTACAAAATTTGTGAAAGATTGACTGGTATTCTT
AACTATGTTGCTCCTTTTACGCTATGTGGATACGCTGCTTTAATGCCTTTGTATCATGCTATTGCTTCCC
GTATGGCTTTCATTTTCTCCTCCTTGTATAAATCCTGGTTGCTGTCTCTTTATGAGGAGTTGTGGCCCGT
TGTCAGGCAACGTGGCGTGGTGTGCACTGTGTTTGCTGACGCAACCCCCACTGGTTGGGGCATTGCCACC
ACCTGTCAGCTCCTTTCCGGGACTTTCGCTTTCCCCCTCCCTATTGCCACGGCGGAACTCATCGCCGCCT
GCCTTGCCCGCTGCTGGACAGGGGCTCGGCTGTTGGGCACTGACAATTCCGTGGTGTTGTCGGGGAAATC
ATCGTCCTTTCCTTGGCTGCTCGCCTGTGTTGCCACCTGGATTCTGCGCGGGACGTCCTTCTGCTACGTC
CCTTCGGCCCTCAATCCAGCGGACCTTCCTTCCCGCGGCCTGCTGCCGGCTCTGCGGCCTCTTCCGCGTC
TTCGCCTTCGCCCTCAGACGAGTCGGATCTCCCTTTGGGCCGCCTCCCCGCGTCGACTTTAAGACCAATG
ACTTACAAGGCAGCTGTAGATCTTAGCCACTTTTTAAAAGAAAAGGGGGGACTGGAAGGGCTAATTCACT
CCCAACGAAGACAAGATCTGCTTTTTGCTTGTACTGGGTCTCTCTGGTTAGACCAGATCTGAGCCTGGGA
GCTCTCTGGCTAACTAGGGAACCCACTGCTTAAGCCTCAATAAAGCTTGCCTTGAGTGCTTCAAGTAGTG
TGTGCCCGTCTGTTGTGTGACTCTGGTAACTAGAGATCCCTCAGACCCTTTTAGTCAGTGTGGAAAATCT
CTAGCAGTACGTATAGTAGTTCATGTCATCTTATTATTCAGTATTTATAACTTGCAAAGAAATGAATATC
AGAGAGTGAGAGGAACTTGTTTATTGCAGCTTATAATGGTTACAAATAAAGCAATAGCATCACAAATTTC
ACAAATAAAGCATTTTTTTCACTGCATTCTAGTTGTGGTTTGTCCAAACTCATCAATGTATCTTATCATG
TCTGGCTCTAGCTATCCCGCCCCTAACTCCGCCCATCCCGCCCCTAACTCCGCCCAGTTCCGCCCATTCT
CCGCCCCATGGCTGACTAATTTTTTTTATTTATGCAGAGGCCGAGGCCGCCTCGGCCTCTGAGCTATTCC
AGAAGTAGTGAGGAGGCTTTTTTGGAGGCCTAGGGACGTACCCAATTCGCCCTATAGTGAGTCGTATTAC
GCGCGCTCACTGGCCGTCGTTTTACAACGTCGTGACTGGGAAAACCCTGGCGTTACCCAACTTAATCGCC
TTGCAGCACATCCCCCTTTCGCCAGCTGGCGTAATAGCGAAGAGGCCCGCACCGATCGCCCTTCCCAACA
GTTGCGCAGCCTGAATGGCGAATGGG
[124 nt withheld, positions 7307-7430]
C
[91 nt withheld, positions 7432-7522]
A
[49 nt withheld, positions 7524-7572]
CCTTTGACGTTGGAGTCCACGTTCTTT
[37 nt withheld, positions 7600-7636]
ACCCTATCTCGGTCTATTCTTTTGATTTATAAGGGATTTTGCCGATTTCGGCCTATTGGTTAAAAAATGA
GCTGATTTAACAAAAATTTAACGCGAATTTTAACAAAATATTAACGCTTACAATTTAGGTGGCACTTTTC
GGGGAAATGTGCGCGGAACCCCTATTTGTTTATTTTTCTAAATACATTCAAATATGTATCCGCTCATGAG
ACAATAACCCTGATAAATGCTTCAATAATATTGAAAAAGGAAGAGTATGAGTATTCAACATTTCCGTGTC
GCCCTTATTCCCTTTTTTGCGGCATTTTGCCTTCCTGTTTTTGCTCACCCAGAAACGCTGGTGAAAGTAA
AAGATGCTGAAGATCAGTTGGGTGCACGAGTGGGTTACATCGAACTGGATCTCAACAGCGGTAAGATCCT
TGAGAGTTTTCGCCCCGAAGAACGTTTTCCAATGATGAGCACTTTTAAAGTTCTGCTATGTGGCGCGGTA
TTATCCCGTATTGACGCCGGGCAAGAGCAACTCGGTCGCCGCATACACTATTCTCAGAATGACTTGGTTG
AGTACTCACCAGTCACAGAAAAGCATCTTACGGATGGCATGACAGTAAGAGAATTATGCAGTGCTGCCAT
AACCATGAGTGATAACACTGCGGCCAACTTACTTCTGACAACGATCGGAGGACCGAAGGAGCTAACCGCT
TTTTTGCACAACATGGGGGATCATGTAACTCGCCTTGATCGTTGGGAACCGGAGCTGAATGAAGCCATAC
CAAACGACGAGCGTGACACCACGATGCCTGTAGCAATGGCAACAACGTTGCGCAAACTATTAACTGGCGA
ACTACTTACTCTAGCTTCCCGGCAACAATTAATAGACTGGATGGAGGCGGATAAAGTTGCAGGACCACTT
CTGCGCTCGGCCCTTCCGGCTGGCTGGTTTATTGCTGATAAATCTGGAGCCGGTGAGCGTGGGTCTCGCG
GTATCATTGCAGCACTGGGGCCAGATGGTAAGCCCTCCCGTATCGTAGTTATCTACACGACGGGGAGTCA
GGCAACTATGGATGAACGAAATAGACAGATCGCTGAGATAGGTGCCTCACTGATTAAGCATTGGTAACTG
TCAGACCAAGTTTACTCATATATACTTTAGATTGATTTAAAACTTCATTTTTAATTTAAAAGGATCTAGG
TGAAGATCCTTTTTGATAATCTCATGACCAAAATCCCTTAACGTGAGTTTTCGTTCCACTGAGCGTCAGA
CCCCGTAGAAAAGATCAAAGGATCTTCTTGAGATCCTTTTTTTCTGCGCGTAATCTGCTGCTTGCAAACA
AAAAAACCACCGCTACCAGCGGTGGTTTGTTTGCCGGATCAAGAGCTACCAACTCTTTTTCCGAAGGTAA
CTGGCTTCAGCAGAGCGCAGATACCAAATACTGTTCTTCTAGTGTAGCCGTAGTTAGGCCACCACTTCAA
GAACTCTGTAGCACCGCCTACATACCTCGCTCTGCTAATCCTGTTACCAGTGGCTGCTGCCAGTGGCGAT
AAGTCGTGTCTTACCGGGTTGGACTCAAGACGATAGTTACCGGATAAGGCGCAGCGGTCGGGCTGAACGG
GGGGTTCGTGCACACAGCCCAGCTTGGAGCGAACGACCTACACCGAACTGAGATACCTACAGCGTGAGCT
ATGAGAAAGCGCCACGCTTCCCGAAGGGAGAAAGGCGGACAGGTATCCGGTAAGCGGCAGGGTCGGAACA
GGAGAGCGCACGAGGGAGCTTCCAGGGGGAAACGCCTGGTATCTTTATAGTCCTGTCGGGTTTCGCCACC
TCTGACTTGAGCGTCGATTTTTGTGATGCTCGTCAGGGGGGCGGAGCCTATGGAAAAACGCCAGCAACGC
GGCCTTTTTACGGTTCCTGGCCTTTTGCTGGCCTTTTGCTCACATGTTCTTTCCTGCGTTATCCCCTGAT
TCTGTGGATAACCGTATTACCGCCTTTGAGTGAGCTGATACCGCTCGCCGCAGCCGAACGACCGAGCGCA
GCGAGTCAGTGAGCGAGGAAGCGGAAGAGCGCCCAATACGCAAACCGCCTCTCCCCGCGCGTTGGCCGAT
TCATTAATGCAGCTGGCACGACAGGTTTCCCGACTGGAAAGCGGGCAGTGAGCGCAACGCAATTAATGTG
AGTTAGCTCACTCATTAGGCACCCCAGGCTTTACACTTTATGCTTCCGGCTCGTATGTTGTGTGGAATTG
TGAGCGGATAACAATTTCACACAGGAAACAGCTATGACCATGATTACGCCAAGCGCGCAATTAACCCTCA
CTAAAGGGAACAAAAGCTGGAGCTGCAAGC
