>Addgene plasmid #143187 | TFORF2375 | depositor partial sequence | sequence record 281699 | Insert
ACCGCCACCATGGCTGAGGACTGGCTGGACTGCCCGGCCCTGGGCCCTGGCTGGAAGCGCCGCGAAGTCT
TTCGCAAGTCAGGGGCCACCTGTGGACGCTCAGACACCTATTACCAGAGCCCCACAGGAGACAGGATCCG
AAGCAAAGTTGAGCTGACTCGATACCTGGGCCCTGCGTGTGATCTCACCCTCTTCGACTTCAAACAAGGC
ATCTTGTGCTATCCAGCCCCCAAGGCCCATCCCGTGGCGGTTGCCAGCAAGAAGCGAAAGAAGCCTTCAA
GGCCAGCCAAGACTCGGAAACGTCAGGTTGGACCCCAGAGTGGTGAGGTCAGGAAGGAGGCCCCGAGGGA
TGAGACCAAGGCTGACACTGACACAGCCCCAGCTTCATTCCCTGCTCCTGGGTGCTGTGAGAACTGTGGA
ATCAGCTTCTCAGGGGATGGCACCCAAAGGCAGCGGCTCAAAACGTTGTGCAAAGACTGTCGAGCACAGA
GAATTGCCTTCAACCGGGAACAGAGAATGTTTAAGCGTGTGGGCTGTGGGGAGTGTGCAGCCTGCCAGGT
AACAGAAGACTGTGGGGCCTGCTCCACCTGCCTCCTGCAGCTGCCCCATGATGTGGCATCGGGGCTGTTC
TGCAAGTGTGAACGGAGACGCTGCCTCCGGATTGTGGAAAGGAGCCGAGGGTGTGGAGTATGCCGGGGCT
GTCAGACCCAAGAGGATTGTGGCCATTGCCCCATCTGCCTTCGCCCTCCCCGCCCTGGTCTCAGGCGCCA
GTGGAAATGTGTCCAGCGACGTTGCCTACGGGGTAAACATGCCCGCCGCAAGGGAGGCTGTGACTCCAAG
ATGGCTGCCAGGCGGCGCCCCGGAGCCCAGCCACTGCCTCCACCACCCCCATCACAGTCCCCAGAGCCCA
CAGAGCCGCAGCCCTACACGAACCGCCGGCAGAACCGCAAGTGCGGGGCCTGTGCAGCCTGCCTACGGCG
GATGGACTGTGGCCGCTGCGACTTCTGCTGCGACAAGCCCAAATTCGGGGGCAGCAACCAGAAGCGCCAG
AAGTGTCGTTGGCGCCAATGCCTGCAGTTTGCCATGAAGCGGCTGCTGCCCAGTGTCTGGTCAGAGTCTG
AGGATGGGGCAGGATCGCCCCCACCTTACCGTCGTCGAAAGAGGCCCAGCTCTGCCCGACGGCACCATCT
TGGCCCTACCTTGAAGCCCACCTTGGCTACACGCACAGCCCAACCAGACCATACCCAGGCTCCAACGAAG
CAGGAAGCAGGTGGTGGCTTTGTGCTGCCCCCGCCTGGCACTGACCTTGTGTTTTTACGGGAAGGCGCAA
GCAGTCCTGTGCAGGTGCCGGGCCCTGTTGCAGCTTCCACAGAAGCCCTGTTGCAGGCAGTAGACCCAGG
CCTGCCTTCTGTGAAGCAAGAGCCACCTGACCCAGAGGAGGACAAGGAGGAGAACAAGGATGATTCTGCC
TCCAAATTGGCCCCAGAGGAAGAGGCAGGAGGGGCTGGCACACCCGTGATCACGGAGATTTTCAGCCTGG
GTGGAACCCGCTTCCGAGATACAGCAGTCTGGTTGCCAAGGTCCAAAGACCTTAAAAAACCTGGAGCTAG
AAAGCAGTAGTAATGAACTAGTCCGTAACTTGAAAGTATTTCGATTTCTTGGCTTTATATATCTTGTGGA
AAGGACGACACGCTGCCGGCATCATAGAAGCT
