>Addgene plasmid #143187 | TFORF2375 | depositor partial sequence | sequence record 281700 | Barcode
CACGCTGCCGGCATCATAGAAGCT
